Addgene plasmid #209776: pLenti7-3_EF1ap-mRuby2_hU6p_sgSTK4i_#1 (BlasR)
Purpose: CRISPRi for STK4
Depositing lab: Michael Wehr. Depositing organization: Klinikum der Ludwig Maximilians-Universitaet Muenchen. Publication: Comprehensive split TEV based protein-protein interaction screening reveals TAOK2 as a key modulator of Hippo signalling to limit growth. Ma X, Mandausch FJ, Wu Y, Sahoo VK, Ma W, Leoni G, Hostiuc M, Wintgens JP, Qiu J, Kannaiyan N, Rossner MJ, Wehr MC. Cell Signal. 2024 Jan;113:110917. doi: 10.1016/j.cellsig.2023.110917. Epub 2023 Oct 7. PubMed 37813295.
Backbone
  Vector backbone: pLenti7.3
  Vector type: Mammalian Expression, Lentiviral, CRISPR
  Selectable markers: Blasticidin
Growth in bacteria
  Bacterial resistance: Ampicillin, 100 μg/mL
  Growth temperature: 37°C
  Growth strain: NEB Stable
  Copy number: High Copy
Gene/Insert
  Gene/Insert name: Nluc, sgSTK4i, mRuby2 (alt name: sgMST1i)
  gRNA/shRNA sequence: GGGAGGATGGAGCAGTGAGC
  Species: H. sapiens (human)
  Entrez Gene: STK4 (a.k.a. KRS2, MST1, YSK3)
  Cloning method: Restriction Enzyme; 5′ cloning site BsmBI (unknown if destroyed)
Terms and licenses: Academic/Nonprofit Terms; Industry Terms: Not Available to Industry
How to cite: pLenti7-3_EF1ap-mRuby2_hU6p_sgSTK4i_#1 (BlasR) was a gift from Michael Wehr (Addgene plasmid # 209776 ; http://n2t.net/addgene:209776 ; RRID:Addgene_209776)
