[The description below was written by a language model from this plasmid's Addgene catalogue record and pLannotate feature annotations shown in this document.]
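Description:
pLenti7-3_EF1ap-mRuby2_hU6p_sgSTK4i_#1 (BlasR) is a lentiviral CRISPR interference guide vector built on the pLenti7.3 backbone and designed to knock down transcription of human STK4 (also known as MST1). In bacteria it is maintained through a high-copy ColE1/pUC-type origin with ampicillin resistance, and it also carries an f1 origin and an SV40 origin. The viral frame has a third-generation, self-inactivating layout. An RSV promoter fused to a truncated HIV-1 5' LTR drives genomic RNA production, followed by the Ψ packaging signal, RRE for Rev-dependent export, and cPPT/CTS. A ΔU3 3' LTR inactivates LTR promoter activity after integration.

Between the LTRs, a human U6 Pol III promoter transcribes the STK4-targeting guide fused to an S. pyogenes Cas9 scaffold; the spacer was introduced by BsmBI restriction cloning. Oriented divergently from U6, an EF-1α promoter expresses the red fluorescent protein mRuby2 followed by a blasticidin S deaminase coding sequence. A WPRE and a bGH polyadenylation signal sit downstream. This cassette lets transduced cells be tracked by fluorescence and selected with blasticidin. The feature table does not annotate the element linking mRuby2 to the resistance gene.

A further reverse-strand region contains GFP-derived coding fragments, a NanoLuc luciferase ORF and a synthetic poly(A) signal, with no promoter annotated for it, so its regulation and role cannot be determined from the record. No Cas9 or dCas9 repressor is encoded, so the CRISPRi effector must be supplied separately. The stated use is STK4 knockdown, deposited with a study of Hippo signalling.
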