Features (pLannotate 1.2.2; 36 found; start..end, strand, type, name):
      3..229     +  promoter       RSV promoter: Rous sarcoma virus enhancer/promoter
    230..410     +  LTR            5' LTR (truncated): truncated 5' long terminal repeat (LTR) from HIV-1
    457..582     +  misc_feature   HIV-1 Ψ: packaging signal of human immunodeficiency virus type 1
    566..929     +  CDS            HIV-1 gag (fragment): gag protein from human immunodeficiency virus 1; gag
   1075..1308    +  misc_feature   RRE: The Rev response element (RRE) of HIV-1 allows for Rev-dependent mRNA export from the nucleus to the cytoplasm.
   1685..1785    +  CDS            Rev (fragment): human immunodeficiency virus 1 (HIV-1) Rev protein; rev; enhances nuclear export of unspliced and incompletely spliced viral mRNAs
   1804..1921    +  misc_feature   cPPT/CTS: central polypurine tract and central termination sequence of HIV-1
   1955..1971    -  CDS            lacZα (fragment): LacZα fragment of β-galactosidase; lacZ fragment
   1977..2201    -  polyA_signal   bGH poly(A) signal: bovine growth hormone polyadenylation signal
   2204..2790    -  misc_feature   WPRE: woodchuck hepatitis virus posttranscriptional regulatory element
   2802..3198    -  CDS            BSD (fragment): blasticidin S deaminase; Aspergillus terreus BSD; confers resistance to blasticidin
   3264..3974    -  CDS            mRuby2: mRuby2 is a basic (constitutively fluorescent) red fluorescent protein published in 2012, derived from Entacmaea quadricolor. It has moderate acid sensitivity.
   3988..5166    -  promoter       EF-1α promoter: strong constitutive promoter for human elongation factor EF-1α
   5189..5429    +  promoter       U6 promoter: RNA polymerase III promoter for human U6 snRNA
   5477..5544    +  misc_RNA       tracrRNA (fragment): trans-activating CRISPR RNA for the Streptococcus pyogenes CRISPR/Cas9 system
   5576..5624    -  polyA_signal   poly(A) signal: synthetic polyadenylation signal
   5658..5676    +  promoter       T7 promoter: promoter for bacteriophage T7 RNA polymerase
   5726..5744    -  promoter       T3 promoter: promoter for bacteriophage T3 RNA polymerase
   5788..6303    -  CDS            Nluc: NanoLuc® luciferase human codon-optimized
   6360..6587    -  CDS            rsEGFP2 (fragment): rsEGFP2 is a photoswitchable green fluorescent protein published in 2012, derived from Aequorea victoria. It is reported to be a rapidly-maturing monomer with moderate acid sensitivity.
   6583..7002    -  CDS            Enhanced Cyan-Emitting GFP (fragment): Enhanced Cyan-Emitting GFP is a basic (constitutively fluorescent) cyan fluorescent protein published in 2002, derived from Aequorea victoria.
   7017..7088    +  CDS            nef (fragment): NEF_HV1Z2 - Experimental evidence at protein level: Swiss-Prot protein existence level 1. Extracellular Nef protein targets CD4(+) T-lymphocytes for apoptosis by interacting with CXCR4 surface receptors. From Human immunodeficiency virus type 1 group M subtype D (isolate Z2/CDC-Z34) (HIV-1).
   7090..7323    +  LTR            3' LTR (ΔU3): self-inactivating 3' long terminal repeat (LTR) from HIV-1
   7395..7516    +  polyA_signal   SV40 poly(A) signal: SV40 polyadenylation signal
   7556..7691    +  rep_origin     SV40 ori: SV40 origin of replication
   7712..7730    -  promoter       T7 promoter: promoter for bacteriophage T7 RNA polymerase
   7738..7893    +  CDS            lacZα (fragment): LacZα fragment of β-galactosidase; lacZ fragment
   7898..8326    +  rep_origin     f1 ori (sequence partly withheld): f1 bacteriophage origin of replication; arrow indicates direction of (+) strand synthesis
   8379..8483    +  promoter       AmpR promoter: bla
   8484..9344    +  CDS            AmpR: β-lactamase; bla; confers resistance to ampicillin, carbenicillin, and related antibiotics
   9515..10103   +  rep_origin     ori: high-copy-number ColE1/pMB1/pBR322/pUC origin of replication
  10286..10378   +  CDS            lacI (fragment): lac repressor; lacI; The lac repressor binds to the lac operator to inhibit transcription in E. coli. This inhibition can be relieved by adding lactose or isopropyl-β-D-thiogalactopyranoside (IPTG).
  10391..10412   +  protein_bind   CAP binding site: CAP binding activates transcription in the presence of cAMP. E. coli catabolite activator protein
  10427..10457   +  promoter       lac promoter: promoter for the E. coli lac operon
  10465..10481   +  protein_bind   lac operator: The lac repressor binds to the lac operator to inhibit transcription in E. coli. This inhibition can be relieved by adding lactose or isopropyl-β-D-thiogalactopyranoside (IPTG). lac repressor encoded by lacI
  10526..10544   +  promoter       T3 promoter: promoter for bacteriophage T3 RNA polymerase
>Addgene plasmid #209776 | pLenti7-3_EF1ap-mRuby2_hU6p_sgSTK4i_#1 (BlasR) | addgene full sequence | sequence record 413617 | Addgene NGS Result
AATGTAGTCTTATGCAATACTCTTGTAGTCTTGCAACATGGTAACGATGAGTTAGCAACATGCCTTACAA
GGAGAGAAAAAGCACCGTGCATGCCGATTGGTGGAAGTAAGGTGGTACGATCGTGCCTTATTAGGAAGGC
AACAGACGGGTCTGACATGGATTGGACGAACCACTGAATTGCCGCATTGCAGAGATATTGTATTTAAGTG
CCTAGCTCGATACATAAACGGGTCTCTCTGGTTAGACCAGATCTGAGCCTGGGAGCTCTCTGGCTAACTA
GGGAACCCACTGCTTAAGCCTCAATAAAGCTTGCCTTGAGTGCTTCAAGTAGTGTGTGCCCGTCTGTTGT
GTGACTCTGGTAACTAGAGATCCCTCAGACCCTTTTAGTCAGTGTGGAAAATCTCTAGCAGTGGCGCCCG
AACAGGGACTTGAAAGCGAAAGGGAAACCAGAGGAGCTCTCTCGACGCAGGACTCGGCTTGCTGAAGCGC
GCACGGCAAGAGGCGAGGGGCGGCGACTGGTGAGTACGCCAAAAATTTTGACTAGCGGAGGCTAGAAGGA
GAGAGATGGGTGCGAGAGCGTCAGTATTAAGCGGGGGAGAATTAGATCGCGATGGGAAAAAATTCGGTTA
AGGCCAGGGGGAAAGAAAAAATATAAATTAAAACATATAGTATGGGCAAGCAGGGAGCTAGAACGATTCG
CAGTTAATCCTGGCCTGTTAGAAACATCAGAAGGCTGTAGACAAATACTGGGACAGCTACAACCATCCCT
TCAGACAGGATCAGAAGAACTTAGATCATTATATAATACAGTAGCAACCCTCTATTGTGTGCATCAAAGG
ATAGAGATAAAAGACACCAAGGAAGCTTTAGACAAGATAGAGGAAGAGCAAAACAAAAGTAAGACCACCG
CACAGCAAGCGGCCGCTGATCTTCAGACCTGGAGGAGGAGATATGAGGGACAATTGGAGAAGTGAATTAT
ATAAATATAAAGTAGTAAAAATTGAACCATTAGGAGTAGCACCCACCAAGGCAAAGAGAAGAGTGGTGCA
GAGAGAAAAAAGAGCAGTGGGAATAGGAGCTTTGTTCCTTGGGTTCTTGGGAGCAGCAGGAAGCACTATG
GGCGCAGCGTCAATGACGCTGACGGTACAGGCCAGACAATTATTGTCTGGTATAGTGCAGCAGCAGAACA
ATTTGCTGAGGGCTATTGAGGCGCAACAGCATCTGTTGCAACTCACAGTCTGGGGCATCAAGCAGCTCCA
GGCAAGAATCCTGGCTGTGGAAAGATACCTAAAGGATCAACAGCTCCTGGGGATTTGGGGTTGCTCTGGA
AAACTCATTTGCACCACTGCTGTGCCTTGGAATGCTAGTTGGAGTAATAAATCTCTGGAACAGATTTGGA
ATCACACGACCTGGATGGAGTGGGACAGAGAAATTAACAATTACACAAGCTTAATACACTCCTTAATTGA
AGAATCGCAAAACCAGCAAGAAAAGAATGAACAAGAATTATTGGAATTAGATAAATGGGCAAGTTTGTGG
AATTGGTTTAACATAACAAATTGGCTGTGGTATATAAAATTATTCATAATGATAGTAGGAGGCTTGGTAG
GTTTAAGAATAGTTTTTGCTGTACTTTCTATAGTGAATAGAGTTAGGCAGGGATATTCACCATTATCGTT
TCAGACCCACCTCCCAACCCCGAGGGGACCCGACAGGCCCGAAGGAATAGAAGAAGAAGGTGGAGAGAGA
GACAGAGACAGATCCATTCGATTAGTGAACGGATCTCGACGGTATCGGTTAACTTTTAAAAGAAAAGGGG
GGATTGGGGGGTACAGTGCAGGGGAAAGAATAGTAGACATAATAGCAACAGACATACAAACTAAAGAATT
ACAAAAACAAATTACAAAAATTCAAAATTTTATCGAACCCTTCGATCAACTCGCGCCGCTGGTCGTAAAA
CGACGGCCAGTTCGAACCATAGAGCCCACCGCATCCCCAGCATGCCTGCTATTGTCTTCCCAATCCTCCC
CCTTGCTGTCCTGCCCCACCCCACCCCCCAGAATAGAATGACACCTACTCAGACAATGCGATGCAATTTC
CTCATTTTATTAGGAAAGGACAGTGGGAGTGGCACCTTCCAGGGTCAAGGAAGGCACGGGGGAGGGGCAA
ACAACAGATGGCTGGCAACTAGAAGGCACAGCGGGGGAGGCGGCCCAAAGGGAGATCCGACTCGTCTGAG
GGCGAAGGCGTAGACGCGGAAGAGGCCGCAGAGCCGGCAGCAGGCCGCGGGAAGGAAGGTCCGCTGGATT
GAGGGCCGAAGGGACGTAGCAGAAGGACGTCCCGCGCAGAATCCAGGTGGCAACACAGGCGAGCAGCCAA
GGAAAGGACGATGATTTCCCCGACAACACCACGGAATTGTCAGTGCCCAACAGCCGAGCCCCTGTCCAGC
AGCGGGCAAGGCAGGCGGCGATGAGTTCCGCCGTGGCAATAGGGAGGGGGAAAGCGAAAGTCCCGGAAAG
GAGCTGACAGGTGGTGGCAATGCCCCAACCAGTGGGGGTTGCGTCAGCAAACACAGTGCACACCACGCCA
CGTTGCCTGACAACGGGCCACAACTCCTCATAAAGAGACAGCAACCAGGATTTATACAAGGAGGAGAAAA
TGAAAGCCATACGGGAAGCAATAGCATGATACAAAGGCATTAAAGCAGCGTATCCACATAGCGTAAAAGG
AGCAACATAGTTAAGAATACCAGTCAATCTTTCACAAATTTTGTAATCCAGAGGTTGATTATCGAACGCG
TTTAGCCCTCCCACACATAACCAGAGGGCAGCAATTCACGAATCCCAACTGCCGTCGGCTGTCCATCACT
GTCCTTCACTATGGCTTTGATCCCAGGATGCAGATCGAGAAGCACCTGTCGGCACCGTCCGCAGGGGCTC
AAGATGCCCCTGTTCTCATTTCCGATCGCGACGATACAAGTCAGGTTGCCAGCTGCCGCAGCAGCAGCAG
TGCCCAGCACCACGAGTTCTGCACAAGGTCCCCCAGTAAAATGATATACATTGACACCAGTGAAGATGCG
GCCGTCGCTAGAGAGAGCTGCGCTGGCGACGCTGTAGTCTTCAGAGATGGGGATGCTGTTGATTGTAGCC
GTTGCTCTTTCAATGAGGGTGGATTCTTCTTGAGACAAAGGCTTGGCCGGTCCAGGATTCTCTTCGACAT
CTCCGGCTTGTTTCAGCAGAGAGAAGTTTGTTGCGCCTGATCCCTTGTACAGCTCGTCCATCCCACCACC
AAGCCCGGCGAACTTGGCAACTGCGTGTTCGCGTTGTACTACGAACATTTCATTGTCACTTTCCTCTAAC
CTTTCCAGGCGGTGATCAACGGCATGGATACCGGGCATCTTGATGTTCCCGACGGTCTTTTTTGACCTGT
AAGTTGTTACGAAAGAGCAAGACAGATGGCCACCACCATCAACTTTCAGTGCCATATGAGTGTATCCCCT
CAGACCACCATCTGCTGGATACATCATCTCTGTATTAGGCTCCCAACCCTTGGTCTTCTTCTGCATCACG
GGACCATTGGAGGGAAAGTTTACCCCTCTGACTTGGACGTGGTAAACGAGACAGCCATCCTCAAGGCTGG
TGTCCTGCATGACGGTGACGACTCCACCATCTTCGTATCTCGTAACTCTTTCCCAAGTAAAACCCTCAGG
AAAGGACTGTTTAAAGAAATCAGGAATGCCTTTCGGGTACTTGATAAAAGTACGGCTGCCATACATGAAC
GACGTGGCAAGAATGTCAAAGGCAAATGGCAGGGGTCCTCCCTCGATGACTTTGATCCTCATGGTTTGAG
TTCCCATGTACGGATTGCCTTCTCCTTCACCTGTGCATTTGAATTGGTGGCCGTTGACCGAACCTTCCAT
GACCACCTTCATACGCATATTTTCCTTGATCAGCTCTTCGCCCTTAGACACCATGGTGGCGTCGAATTCA
CGACACCTGAAATGGAAGAAAAAAACTTTGAACCACTGTCTGAGGCTTGAGAATGAACCAAGATCCAAAC
TCAAAAAGGGCAAATTCCAAGGAGAATTACATCAAGTGCCAAGCTGGCCTAACTTCAGTCTCCACCCACT
CAGTGTGGGGAAACTCCATCGCATAAAACCCCTCCCCCCAACCTAAAGACGACGTACTCCAAAAGCTCGA
GAACTAATCGAGGTGCCTGGACGGCGCCCGGTACTCCGTGGAGTCACATGAAGCGACGGCTGAGGACGGA
AAGGCCCTTTTCCTTTGTGTGGGTGACTCACCCGCCCGCTCTCCCGAGCGCCGCGTCCTCCATTTTGAGC
TCCCTGCAGCAGGGCCGGGAAGCGGCCATCTTTCCGCTCACGCAACTGGTGCCGACCGGGCCAGCCTTGC
CGCCCAGGGCGGGGCGATACACGGCGGCGCGAGGCCAGGCACCAGAGCAGGCCGGCCAGCTTGAGACTAC
CCCCGTCCGATTCTCGGTGGCCGCGCTCGCAGGCCCCGCCTCGCCGAACATGTGCGCTGGGACGCACGGG
CCCCGTCGCCGCCCGCGGCCCCAAAAACCGAAATACCAGTGTGCAGATCTTGGCCCGCATTTACAAGACT
ATCTTGCCAGAAAAAAAGCGTCGCAGCAGGTCATCAAAAATTTTAAATGGCTAGAGACTTATCGAAAGCA
GCGAGACAGGCGCGAAGGTGCCACCAGATTCGCACGCGGCGGCCCCAGCGCCCAGGCCAGGCCTCAACTC
AAGCACGAGGCGAAGGGGCTCCTTAAGCGCAAGGCCTCGAACTCTCCCACCCACTTCCAACCCGAAGCTC
GGGATCAAGAATCACGTACTGCAGCCAGGTGGAAGTAATTCAAGGCACGCAAGGGCCATAACCCGTAAAG
AGGCCAGGCCCGCGGGAACCACACACGGCACTTACCTGTGTTCTGGCGGCAAACCCGTTGCGAAAAAGAA
CGTTCACGGCGACTACTGCACTTATATACGGTTCTCCCCCACCCTCGGGAAAAAGGCGGAGCCAGTACAC
GACATCACTTTCCCAGTTTACCCCGCGCCACCTTCTCTAGGCACCGGTTCAATTGCCGACCCCTCCCCCC
AACTTCTCGGGGACTGTGGGCGATGTGCGCTCTGCCCACTGACGGGCACCGGAGCCATCGATGGCCGCCC
CCTTCACCGAGGGCCTATTTCCCATGATTCCTTCATATTTGCATATACGATACAAGGCTGTTAGAGAGAT
AATTGGAATTAATTTGACTGTAAACACAAAGATATTAGTACAAAATACGTGACGTAGAAAGTAATAATTT
CTTGGGTAGTTTGCAGTTTTAAAATTATGTTTTAAAATGGACTATCATATGCTTACCGTAACTTGAAAGT
ATTTCGATTTCTTGGCTTTATATATCTTGTGGAAAGGACGAAACACCGGGGAGGATGGAGCAGTGAGCGT
TTAAGAGCTATGCTGGAAACAGCATAGCAAGTTTAAATAAGGCTAGTCCGTTATCAACTTGAAAAAGTGG
CACCGAGTCGGTGCCTGAATGCCTGCGAGCATCTTTTTTACTAGTCACACAAAAAACCAACACACAGATC
TAATGAAAATAAAGATCTTTTATTGTCTAGATCGTACATGCATTGACTCGCGTCTACTAATACGACTCAC
TATAGGACTGATGCATCGACGTAGTCTGACAGTCGTACTAGATAGTGTCACCTACCCTTTAGTGAGGGTT
AATTCTACTCGGCAGACTTAGCAACTAGCTGGATCCGATATCTTAAGTTACGCCAGAATGCGTTCGCACA
GCCGCCAGCCGGTCACTCCGTTGATGGTTACTCGGAACAGCAGGGAGCCGTCGGGGTTGATCAGGCGCTC
GTCGATAATTTTGTTGCCGTTCCACAGGGTCCCTGTTACAGTGATCTTTTTGCCGTCGAACACGGCGATG
CCTTCATACGGCCGTCCGAAATAGTCGATCATGTTCGGCGTAACCCCGTCGATTACCAGTGTGCCATAGT
GCAGGATCACCTTAAAGTGATGATCATCCACAGGGTACACCACCTTAAAAATTTTTTCGATCTGGCCCAT
TTGGTCGCCGCTCAGACCTTCATACGGGATGATGACATGGATGTCGATCTTCAGCCCATTTTCACCGCTC
AGGACAATCCTTTGGATCGGAGTTACGGACACCCCGAGATTCTGAAACAAACTGGACACACCTCCCTGTT
CAAGGACTTGGTCCAGGTTGTAGCCGGCTGTCTGTCGCCAGTCCCCAACGAAATCTTCGAGTGTGAACAC
CATGGTGGCGTCAAGCTTGGCCGCCGAGGCCAGATCAATTGATATCCTCGAGGCTAGCGCTTGTACAGCT
CGTCCATGCCGAGAGTGATCCCGGCGGCGGTCACGAACTCCAGCAGGACCATGTGATCGCGCTTCTCGTT
GGGGTCTTTGCTCAGCTTGGACTGGGTGCTCAGGTAGTGGTTGTCGGGCAGCAGCACGGGGCCGTCGCCG
ATGGGGGTGTTCTGCTGGTAGTGGTCGGCGAGCTGCACGCTGCCGTCCTCGATGTTGTGGCGGATCTTGA
ATGTACTCCAGCTTGTGCCCCAGGATGTTGCCGTCCTCCTTGAAGTCGATGCCCTTCAGCTCGATGCGGT
TCACCAGGGTGTCGCCCTCGAACTTCACCTCGGCGCGGGTCTTGTAGTTGCCGTCGTCCTTGAAGAAGAT
GGTGCGCTCCTGGACGTAGCCTTCGGGCATGGCGGACTTGAAGAAGTCGTGCTGCTTCATGTGGTCGGGG
TAGCGGGCGAAGCACTGCACGCCCCAGGTCAGGGTGGTCACGAGGGTGGGCCAGGGCACGGGCAGCTTGC
CGGTGGTGCAGATGAACTTCAGGGTCAGCTTGCCGTAGGTGGCATCGCCCTCGCCCTCGCCGGACACGCT
GAACTTGTGGCCGTTTACGTCGCCGTCCAGCTCGACCAGGATGGGCACCACCCCGGTGAACAGCTCCTCG
CCCCCTGCAGGCAGCTCAGGTACCTTTAAGACCAATGACTTACAAGGCAGCTGTAGATCTTAGCCACTTT
TTAAAAGAAAAGGGGGGACTGGAAGGGCTAATTCACTCCCAACGAAGACAAGATCTGCTTTTTGCTTGTA
CTGGGTCTCTCTGGTTAGACCAGATCTGAGCCTGGGAGCTCTCTGGCTAACTAGGGAACCCACTGCTTAA
GCCTCAATAAAGCTTGCCTTGAGTGCTTCAAGTAGTGTGTGCCCGTCTGTTGTGTGACTCTGGTAACTAG
AGATCCCTCAGACCCTTTTAGTCAGTGTGGAAAATCTCTAGCAGTAGTAGTTCATGTCATCTTATTATTC
AGTATTTATAACTTGCAAAGAAATGAATATCAGAGAGTGAGAGGAACTTGTTTATTGCAGCTTATAATGG
TTACAAATAAAGCAATAGCATCACAAATTTCACAAATAAAGCATTTTTTTCACTGCATTCTAGTTGTGGT
TTGTCCAAACTCATCAATGTATCTTATCATGTCTGGCTCTAGCTATCCCGCCCCTAACTCCGCCCATCCC
GCCCCTAACTCCGCCCAGTTCCGCCCATTCTCCGCCCCATGGCTGACTAATTTTTTTTATTTATGCAGAG
GCCGAGGCCGCCTCGGCCTCTGAGCTATTCCAGAAGTAGTGAGGAGGCTTTTTTGGAGGCCTAGGGACGT
ACCCAATTCGCCCTATAGTGAGTCGTATTACGCGCGCTCACTGGCCGTCGTTTTACAACGTCGTGACTGG
GAAAACCCTGGCGTTACCCAACTTAATCGCCTTGCAGCACATCCCCCTTTCGCCAGCTGGCGTAATAGCG
AAGAGGCCCGCACCGATCGCCCTTCCCAACAGTTGCGCAGCCTGAATGGCGAATGGG
[124 nt withheld, positions 7898-8021]
C
[91 nt withheld, positions 8023-8113]
A
[49 nt withheld, positions 8115-8163]
CCTTTGACGTTGGAGTCCACGTTCTTT
[37 nt withheld, positions 8191-8227]
ACCCTATCTCGGTCTATTCTTTTGATTTATAAGGGATTTTGCCGATTTCGGCCTATTGGTTAAAAAATGA
GCTGATTTAACAAAAATTTAACGCGAATTTTAACAAAATATTAACGCTTACAATTTAGGTGGCACTTTTC
GGGGAAATGTGCGCGGAACCCCTATTTGTTTATTTTTCTAAATACATTCAAATATGTATCCGCTCATGAG
ACAATAACCCTGATAAATGCTTCAATAATATTGAAAAAGGAAGAGTATGAGTATTCAACATTTCCGTGTC
GCCCTTATTCCCTTTTTTGCGGCATTTTGCCTTCCTGTTTTTGCTCACCCAGAAACGCTGGTGAAAGTAA
AAGATGCTGAAGATCAGTTGGGTGCACGAGTGGGTTACATCGAACTGGATCTCAACAGCGGTAAGATCCT
TGAGAGTTTTCGCCCCGAAGAACGTTTTCCAATGATGAGCACTTTTAAAGTTCTGCTATGTGGCGCGGTA
TTATCCCGTATTGACGCCGGGCAAGAGCAACTCGGTCGCCGCATACACTATTCTCAGAATGACTTGGTTG
AGTACTCACCAGTCACAGAAAAGCATCTTACGGATGGCATGACAGTAAGAGAATTATGCAGTGCTGCCAT
AACCATGAGTGATAACACTGCGGCCAACTTACTTCTGACAACGATCGGAGGACCGAAGGAGCTAACCGCT
TTTTTGCACAACATGGGGGATCATGTAACTCGCCTTGATCGTTGGGAACCGGAGCTGAATGAAGCCATAC
CAAACGACGAGCGTGACACCACGATGCCTGTAGCAATGGCAACAACGTTGCGCAAACTATTAACTGGCGA
ACTACTTACTCTAGCTTCCCGGCAACAATTAATAGACTGGATGGAGGCGGATAAAGTTGCAGGACCACTT
CTGCGCTCGGCCCTTCCGGCTGGCTGGTTTATTGCTGATAAATCTGGAGCCGGTGAGCGTGGGTCTCGCG
GTATCATTGCAGCACTGGGGCCAGATGGTAAGCCCTCCCGTATCGTAGTTATCTACACGACGGGGAGTCA
GGCAACTATGGATGAACGAAATAGACAGATCGCTGAGATAGGTGCCTCACTGATTAAGCATTGGTAACTG
TCAGACCAAGTTTACTCATATATACTTTAGATTGATTTAAAACTTCATTTTTAATTTAAAAGGATCTAGG
TGAAGATCCTTTTTGATAATCTCATGACCAAAATCCCTTAACGTGAGTTTTCGTTCCACTGAGCGTCAGA
CCCCGTAGAAAAGATCAAAGGATCTTCTTGAGATCCTTTTTTTCTGCGCGTAATCTGCTGCTTGCAAACA
AAAAAACCACCGCTACCAGCGGTGGTTTGTTTGCCGGATCAAGAGCTACCAACTCTTTTTCCGAAGGTAA
CTGGCTTCAGCAGAGCGCAGATACCAAATACTGTTCTTCTAGTGTAGCCGTAGTTAGGCCACCACTTCAA
GAACTCTGTAGCACCGCCTACATACCTCGCTCTGCTAATCCTGTTACCAGTGGCTGCTGCCAGTGGCGAT
AAGTCGTGTCTTACCGGGTTGGACTCAAGACGATAGTTACCGGATAAGGCGCAGCGGTCGGGCTGAACGG
GGGGTTCGTGCACACAGCCCAGCTTGGAGCGAACGACCTACACCGAACTGAGATACCTACAGCGTGAGCT
ATGAGAAAGCGCCACGCTTCCCGAAGGGAGAAAGGCGGACAGGTATCCGGTAAGCGGCAGGGTCGGAACA
GGAGAGCGCACGAGGGAGCTTCCAGGGGGAAACGCCTGGTATCTTTATAGTCCTGTCGGGTTTCGCCACC
TCTGACTTGAGCGTCGATTTTTGTGATGCTCGTCAGGGGGGCGGAGCCTATGGAAAAACGCCAGCAACGC
GGCCTTTTTACGGTTCCTGGCCTTTTGCTGGCCTTTTGCTCACATGTTCTTTCCTGCGTTATCCCCTGAT
TCTGTGGATAACCGTATTACCGCCTTTGAGTGAGCTGATACCGCTCGCCGCAGCCGAACGACCGAGCGCA
GCGAGTCAGTGAGCGAGGAAGCGGAAGAGCGCCCAATACGCAAACCGCCTCTCCCCGCGCGTTGGCCGAT
TCATTAATGCAGCTGGCACGACAGGTTTCCCGACTGGAAAGCGGGCAGTGAGCGCAACGCAATTAATGTG
AGTTAGCTCACTCATTAGGCACCCCAGGCTTTACACTTTATGCTTCCGGCTCGTATGTTGTGTGGAATTG
TGAGCGGATAACAATTTCACACAGGAAACAGCTATGACCATGATTACGCCAAGCGCGCAATTAACCCTCA
CTAAAGGGAACAAAAGCTGGAGCTGCAAGCTT
